>Addgene plasmid #230966 | pKDcas9 51 cerulean | addgene full sequence | sequence record 459916 | Addgene NGS Result
TTGAGATCGTTTTGGTCTGCGCGTAATCTCTTGCTCTGAAAACGAAAAAACCGCCTTGCAGGGCGGTTTT
TCGAAGGTTCTCTGAGCTACCAACTCTTTGAACCGAGGTAACTGGCTTGGAGGAGCGCAGTCACCAAAAC
TTGTCCTTTCAGTTTAGCCTTAACCGGCGCATGACTTCAAGACTAACTCCTCTAAATCAATTACCAGTGG
CTGCTGCCAGTGGTGCTTTTGCATGTCTTTCCGGGTTGGACTCAAGACGATAGTTACCGGATAAGGCGCA
GCGGTCGGACTGAACGGGGGGTTCGTGCATACAGTCCAGCTTGGAGCGAACTGCCTACCCGGAACTGAGT
GTCAGGCGTGGAATGAGACAAACGCGGCCATAACAGCGGAATGACACCGGTAAACCGAAAGGCAGGAACA
GGAGAGCGCACGAGGGAGCCGCCAGGGGGAAACGCCTGGTATCTTTATAGTCCTGTCGGGTTTCGCCACC
ACTGATTTGAGCGTCAGATTTCGTGATGCTTGTCAGGGGGGCGGAGCCTATGGAAAAACGGCTTTGCCGC
GGCCCTCTCACTTCCCTGTTAAGTATCTTCCTGGCATCTTCCAGGAAATCTCCGCCCCGTTCGTAAGCCA
TTTCCGCTCGCCGCAGTCGAACGACCGAGCGTAGCGAGTCAGTGAGCGAGGAAGCGGAATATATCCCTAG
GTATAAACGCAGAAAGGCCCACCCGAAGGTGAGCCAGTGTGACTCTAGTAGAGAGCGTTCACCGACAAAC
AACAGATAAAACGAAAGGCCCAGTCTTTCGACTGAGCCTTTCGTTTTATTTGATGCCTGGAGATCCTTAC
TCGAGTTAGTCACCTCCTAGCTGACTCAAATCAATGCGTGTTTCATAAAGACCAGTGATGGATTGATGGA
TAAGAGTGGCATCTAAAACTTCTTTTGTAGACGTATATCGTTTACGATCAATTGTTGTATCAAAATATTT
AAAAGCAGCGGGAGCTCCAAGATTCGTCAACGTAAATAAATGAATAATATTTTCTGCTTGTTCACGTATT
GGTTTGTCTCTATGTTTGTTATATGCACTAAGAACTTTATCTAAATTGGCATCTGCTAAAATAACACGCT
TAGAAAATTCACTGATTTGCTCAATAATCTCATCTAAATAATGCTTATGCTGCTCCACAAACAATTGTTT
TTGTTCGTTATCTTCTGGACTACCCTTCAACTTTTCATAATGACTAGCTAAATATAAAAAATTCACATAT
TTGCTTGGCAGAGCCAGCTCATTTCCTTTTTGTAATTCTCCGGCACTAGCCAGCATCCGTTTACGACCGT
TTTCTAACTCAAAAAGACTATATTTAGGTAGTTTAATGATTAAGTCTTTTTTAACTTCCTTATATCCTTT
AGCTTCTAAAAAGTCAATCGGATTTTTTTCAAAGGAACTTCTTTCCATAATTGTGATCCCTAGTAACTCT
TTAACGGATTTTAACTTCTTCGATTTCCCTTTTTCCACCTTAGCAACCACTAGGACTGAATAAGCTACCG
TTGGACTATCAAAACCACCATATTTTTTTGGATCCCAGTCTTTTTTACGAGCAATAAGCTTGTCCGAATT
TCTTTTTGGTAAAATTGACTCCTTGGAGAATCCGCCTGTCTGTACTTCTGTTTTCTTGACAATATTGACT
TGGGGCATGGACAATACTTTGCGCACTGTGGCAAAATCTCGCCCTTTATCCCAGACAATTTCTCCAGTTT
CCCCATTAGTTTCGATTAGAGGGCGTTTGCGAATCTCTCCATTTGCAAGTGTAATTTCTGTTTTGAAGAA
GTTCATGATATTAGAGTAAAAGAAATATTTTGCGGTTGCTTTGCCTATTTCTTGCTCAGACTTAGCAATC
ATTTTACGAACATCATAAACTTTATAATCACCATAGACAAACTCCGATTCAAGTTTTGGATATTTCTTAA
TCAAAGCAGTTCCAACGACGGCATTTAGATACGCATCATGGGCATGATGGTAATTGTTAATCTCACGTAC
TTTATAGAATTGGAAATCTTTTCGGAAGTCAGAAACTAATTTAGATTTTAAGGTAATCACTTTAACCTCT
CGAATAAGTTTATCATTTTCATCGTATTTAGTATTCATGCGACTATCCAAAATTTGTGCCACATGCTTAG
TGATTTGGCGAGTTTCAACCAATTGGCGTTTGATAAAACCAGCTTTATCAAGTTCACTCAAACCTCCACG
TTCAGCTTTCGTTAAATTATCAAACTTACGTTGAGTGATTAACTTGGCGTTTAGAAGTTGTCTCCAATAG
TTTTTCATCTTTTTGACTACTTCTTCACTTGGAACGTTATCCGATTTACCACGATTTTTATCAGAACGCG
TTAAGACCTTATTGTCTATTGAATCGTCTTTAAGGAAACTTTGTGGAACAATGGCATCGACATCATAATC
ACTTAAACGATTAATATCTAATTCTTGGTCCACATACATGTCTCTTCCATTTTGGAGATAATAGAGATAG
AGCTTTTCATTTTGCAATTGAGTATTTTCAACAGGATGCTCTTTAAGAATCTGACTTCCTAATTCTTTGA
TACCTTCTTCGATTCGTTTCATACGCTCTCGCGAATTTTTCTGGCCCTTTTGAGTTGTCTGATTTTCACG
TGCCATTTCAATAACGATATTTTCTGGCTTATGCCGCCCCATTACTTTGACCAATTCATCAACAACTTTT
ACAGTCTGTAAAATACCTTTTTTAATAGCAGGGCTACCAGCTAAATTTGCAATATGTTCATGTAAACTAT
CGCCTTGTCCAGACACTTGTGCTTTTTGAATGTCTTCTTTAAATGTCAAACTATCATCATGGATCAGCTG
CATAAAATTGCGATTGGCAAAACCATCTGATTTCAAAAAATCTAATATTGTTTTGCCAGATTGCTTATCC
CTAATACCATTAATCAATTTTCGAGACAAACGTCCCCAACCAGTATAACGGCGACGTTTAAGCTGTTTCA
TCACCTTATCATCAAAGAGGTGAGCATATGTTTTAAGTCTTTCCTCAATCATCTCCCTATCTTCAAATAA
GGTCAATGTTAAAACAATATCCTCTAAGATATCTTCATTTTCTTCATTATCCAAAAAATCTTTATCTTTA
ATAATTTTTAGCAAATCATGGTAGGTACCTAATGAAGCATTAAATCTATCTTCAACTCCTGAAATTTCAA
CACTATCAAAACATTCTATTTTTTTGAAATAATCTTCTTTTAATTGCTTAACGGTTACTTTTCGATTTGT
TTTGAAGAGTAAATCAACAATGGCTTTCTTCTGTTCACCTGAAAGAAATGCTGGTTTTCGCATTCCTTCA
GTAACATATTTGACCTTTGTCAATTCGTTATAAACCGTAAAATACTCATAAAGCAAACTATGTTTTGGTA
GTACTTTTTCATTTGGAAGATTTTTATCAAAGTTTGTCATGCGTTCAATAAATGATTGAGCTGAAGCACC
TTTATCGACAACTTCTTCAAAATTCCATGGGGTAATTGTTTCTTCAGACTTCCGAGTCATCCATGCAAAA
CGACTATTGCCACGCGCCAATGGACCAACATAATAAGGAATTCGAAAAGTCAAGATTTTTTCAATCTTCT
CACGATTGTCTTTTAAAAATGGATAAAAGTCTTCTTGTCTTCTCAAAATAGCATGCAGCTCACCCAAGTG
AATTTGATGGGGAATAGAGCCGTTGTCAAAGGTCCGTTGCTTGCGCAGCAAATCTTCACGATTTAGTTTC
ACCAATAATTCCTCAGTACCATCCATTTTTTCTAAAATTGGTTTGATAAATTTATAAAATTCTTCTTGGC
TAGCTCCCCCATCAATATAACCTGCATATCCGTTTTTTGATTGATCAAAAAAGATTTCTTTATACTTTTC
TGGAAGTTGTTGTCGAACTAAAGCTTTTAAAAGAGTCAAGTCTTGATGATGTTCATCGTAGCGTTTAATC
ATTGAAGCTGATAGGGGAGCCTTAGTTATTTCAGTATTTACTCTTAGGATATCTGAAAGTAAAATAGCAT
CTGATAAATTCTTAGCTGCCAAAAACAAATCAGCATATTGATCTCCAATTTGCGCCAATAAATTATCTAA
ATCATCATCGTAAGTATCTTTTGAAAGCTGTAATTTAGCATCTTCTGCCAAATCAAAATTTGATTTAAAA
TTAGGGGTCAAACCCAATGACAAAGCAATGAGATTCCCAAATAAGCCATTTTTCTTCTCACCGGGGAGCT
GAGCAATGAGATTTTCTAATCGTCTTGATTTACTCAATCGTGCAGAAAGAATCGCTTTAGCATCTACTCC
ACTTGCGTTAATAGGGTTTTCTTCAAATAATTGATTGTAGGTTTGTACCAACTGGATAAATAGTTTGTCC
ACATCACTATTATCAGGATTTAAATCTCCCTCAATCAAAAAATGACCACGAAACTTAATCATATGCGCTA
AGGCCAAATAGATTAAGCGCAAATCCGCTTTATCAGTAGAATCTACCAATTTTTTTCGCAGATGATAGAT
AGTTGGATATTTCTCATGATAAGCAACTTCATCTACTATATTTCCAAAAATAGGATGACGTTCATGCTTC
TTGTCTTCTTCCACCAAAAAAGACTCTTCAAGTCGATGAAAGAAACTATCATCTACTTTCGCCATCTCAT
TTGAAAAAATCTCCTGTAGATAACAAATACGATTCTTCCGACGTGTATACCTTCTACGAGCTGTCCGTTT
GAGACGAGTCGCTTCCGCTGTCTCTCCACTGTCAAATAAAAGAGCCCCTATAAGATTTTTTTTGATACTG
TGGCGGTCTGTATTTCCCAGAACCTTGAACTTTTTAGACGGAACCTTATATTCATCAGTGATCACCGCCC
ATCCGACGCTATTTGTGCCGATAGCTAAGCCTATTGAGTATTTCTTATCCATAGATCCTTTCTCCTCTTT
AGATCTTTTGAATTCTTTTCTCTATCACTGATAGGGAGGGTCAATCTCTATCACTGATAGGGAGTGGTAA
AATAACTCTATCAACGATAGAGTGTCAACAAAAATTAGGAATTAATGATGTCTAGATTAGATAAAAGTAA
AGTGATTAACAGCGCATTAGAGCTGCTTAATGAGGTCGGAATCGAAGGTTTAACAACCCGTAAACTCGCC
CAGAAGCTAGGTGTAGAGCAGCCTACATTGTATTGGCATGTAAAAAATAAGCGGGCTTTGCTCGACGCCT
TAGCCATTGAGATGTTAGATAGGCACCATACTCACTTTTGCCCTTTAGAAGGGGAAAGCTGGCAAGATTT
TTTACGTAATAACGCTAAAAGTTTTAGATGTGCTTTACTAAGTCATCGCGATGGAGCAAAAGTACATTTA
GGTACACGGCCTACAGAAAAACAGTATGAAACTCTCGAAAATCAATTAGCCTTTTTATGCCAACAAGGTT
TTTCACTAGAGAATGCATTATATGCACTCAGCGCTGTGGGGCATTTTACTTTAGGTTGCGTATTGGAAGA
TCAAGAGCATCAAGTCGCTAAAGAAGAAAGGGAAACACCTACTACTGATAGTATGCCGCCATTATTACGA
CAAGCTATCGAATTATTTGATCACCAAGGTGCAGAGCCAGCCTTCTTATTCGGCCTTGAATTGATCATAT
GCGGATTAGAAAAACAACTTAAATGTGAAAGTGGGTCTTAAGGTACCATGGGATCCTATTTCTTAATAAC
TAAAAATATGGTATAATACTCTTAATAAATGCAGTAATACAGGGGCTTTTCAAGACTGAAGTCTAGCTGA
GACAAATAGTGCGATTACGAAATTTTTTAGACAAAAATAGTCTACGAGGTTTTAGAGCTATGCTGTTTTG
AATGGTCCCAAAACGCTGTGTGTAGTAATAAATCAGCCCTAAATGTTTTAGAGCTATGCTGTTTTGAATG
GTCCCAAAACTTGCCGAAATATGCTTCCCGCTACCTGGGAGTTTTAGAGCTATGCTGTTTTGAATGGTCC
CAAAACTTCAGCACACTGAGACTTGTTGAGTTGAATTCATGAGTATTAAGTATTGTTTTATGGCTGATAA
ATTTCTTTGAATTTCTCCTTGATTATTTGTTATAAAAGTTATAAAATAATCTTGTTGGAACCATTCAAAA
CAGCATAGCAAGTTAAAATAAGGCTAGTCCGTTATCAACTTGAAAAAGTGGCACCGAGTCGGTGCTTTTT
TTGATACTTCTATTCTACTCTGACTGCAAACCAAAAAAACAAGCGCTTTCAAAACGCTTGTTTTATCATT
TTTAGGGAAATTAATCTCTTAATCCTTTTATCATTCTACATTTAGGCGCTGCCATCTTAAGACGAAAGGG
CCTCGTGATACGCCTATTTTTATAGGTTAATGTCATGATAATAATGGTTTCTTAGACGTCGGAATTGCCA
GCTGGGGCGCCCTCTGGTAAGGTTGGGAAGCCCTGCAAAGTAAACTGGATGGCTTTCTTGCCGCCAAGGA
TCTGATGGCGCAGGGGATCAAGATCTGATCAAGAGACAGGATGAGGATCGTTTCGCATGATTGAACAAGA
TGGATTGCACGCAGGTTCTCCGGCCGCTTGGGTGGAGAGGCTATTCGGCTATGACTGGGCACAACAGACA
ATCGGCTGCTCTGATGCCGCCGTGTTCCGGCTGTCAGCGCAGGGGCGCCCGGTTCTTTTTGTCAAGACCG
ACCTGTCCGGTGCCCTGAATGAACTGCAGGACGAGGCAGCGCGGCTATCGTGGCTGGCCACGACGGGCGT
TCCTTGCGCAGCTGTGCTCGACGTTGTCACTGAAGCGGGAAGGGACTGGCTGCTATTGGGCGAAGTGCCG
GGGCAGGATCTCCTGTCATCTCACCTTGCTCCTGCCGAGAAAGTATCCATCATGGCTGATGCAATGCGGC
GGCTGCATACGCTTGATCCGGCTACCTGCCCATTCGACCACCAAGCGAAACATCGCATCGAGCGAGCACG
TACTCGGATGGAAGCCGGTCTTGTCGATCAGGATGATCTGGACGAAGAGCATCAGGGGCTCGCGCCAGCC
GAACTGTTCGCCAGGCTCAAGGCGCGCATGCCCGACGGCGAGGATCTCGTCGTGACCCATGGCGATGCCT
GCTTGCCGAATATCATGGTGGAAAATGGCCGCTTTTCTGGATTCATCGACTGTGGCCGGCTGGGTGTGGC
GGACCGCTATCAGGACATAGCGTTGGCTACCCGTGATATTGCTGAAGAGCTTGGCGGCGAATGGGCTGAC
CGCTTCCTCGTGCTTTACGGTATCGCCGCTCCCGATTCGCAGCGCATCGCCTTCTATCGCCTTCTTGACG
AGTTCTTCTGAGCGGGACTCTCTCGCTTGGACTCCTGTTGATAGATCCAGTAATGACCTCAGAACTCCAT
CTGGATTTGTTCAGAACGCTCGGTTGCCGCCGGGCGTTTTTTATTGGTGAGAATCCAAGCACTAGTTGGT
ACCGGCATCAATAGTAAAATAATAAAAAAGCCGGATTAATAATCTGGCTTTTTATATTCTCTCTCTAGTA
TATAAACGCAGAAAGGCCAACCCGAAGGTGAGCCAGTGTGAGACTATCATACTCATATCGTGTGAAGATT
TGCTGCGCTATTCAGATCCTCTTCTGAGATGAGTTTTTGTTCGGGCCCAAGCTTCTCACTTATACAATTC
ATCCATGCCGAGGGTAATACCGGCCGCTGTCACAAACTCCAGGAGAACCATATGGTCACGTTTTTCGTTT
GGGTCTTTAGAGAGTTTTGACTGCGTCGACAGGTAATGGTTGTCAGGGAGCAGTACCGGCCCATCGCCGA
TCGGGGTATTCTGCTGGTAGTGATCCGCCAGTTGCACGCTCCCATCTTCGATATTGTGGCGAATTTTAAA
GTTTGCCTTGATGCCATTTTTCTGTTTATCTGCAGTGATATAAACATTATCGCTAATAGCGTTGTATTCC
AGCTTGTGCCCAAGAATGTTGCCGTCTTCTTTGAAATCAATTCCTTTCAGTTCGATGCGATTTACCAGCG
TATCGCCCTCAAATTTCACTTCCGCACGGGTTTTGTAGTTCCCATCGTCCTTAAAGAAAATTGTGCGTTC
CTGAACATAACCTTCCGGCATTGCAGATTTAAAGAAGTCGTGTTGTTTCATATGATCTGGGTAACGCGCA
AAACACTGTACCCCCCACGTTAATGTCGTGACAAGGGTAGGCCAGGGCACCGGCAGTTTGCCAGTCGTAC
AGATGAATTTGAGCGTGAGCTTGCCGTACGTCGCGTCACCCTCGCCCTCGCCGCTGACCGAAAATTTATG
GCCATTCACATCACCATCAAGTTCAACAAGAATCGGCACCACGCCGGTAAATAATTCTTCGCCCTTGCTT
ACCATTTAGTATTTCTCCTCTTTAGTACTAGTATTATACCTAGGACTGAGCTAGCTGTCAAAGATCTTTA
GAATTCCAGAAATCATCCTTAGCGACTAGTAACAACTTATATCGTATGGGGCTGACTTCAGGTGCTACAT
TTGAAGAGATAAATTGCACTGAAATCTAGAAATATTTTATCTGATTAATAAGATGATCTTC
Features (pLannotate 1.2.2; 20 found; start..end, strand, type, name):
      1..546     +  rep_origin     p15A ori: Plasmids containing the medium-copy-number p15A origin of replication can be propagated in E. coli cells that contain a second plasmid with the ColE1 origin.
    634..689     +  rep_origin     RSF ori (fragment): Plasmids containing the RSF 1030 origin of replication can be propagated in E. coli cells that contain additional plasmids with compatible origins.
    708..735     -  terminator     T7Te terminator: phage T7 early transcription terminator
    751..822     -  terminator     rrnB T1 terminator: transcription terminator T1 from the E. coli rrnB gene
    848..4952    -  CDS            dCas9 (fragment): catalytically dead mutant of the Cas9 endonuclease from the Streptococcus pyogenes Type II CRISPR/Cas system RNA-guided DNA-binding protein that lacks endonuclease activity due to the D10A mutation in the RuvC catalytic domain and the H840A mutation in the HNH catalytic domain
   4985..5008    -  protein_bind   tetracycline response element (fragment): contains seven copies of the tetracycline operator tetO tetracycline repressor TetR
   5015..5069    -  promoter       tetR/tetA promoters: tetR; overlapping promoters for bacterial tetR and tetA
   5088..5711    +  CDS            TetR: tetracycline repressor TetR; tetR from transposon Tn10; TetR binds to the tetracycline operator tetO to inhibit transcription. This inhibition can be relieved by adding tetracycline or doxycycline.
   5727..5858    +  misc_feature   crRNA leader: crRNA leader sequence for the Streptococcus pyogenes CRISPR/Cas system
   5859..5894    +  repeat_region  DR: direct repeat for the Streptococcus pyogenes CRISPR/Cas system
   5925..5960    +  repeat_region  DR: direct repeat for the Streptococcus pyogenes CRISPR/Cas system
   5991..6026    +  repeat_region  DR: direct repeat for the Streptococcus pyogenes CRISPR/Cas system
   6147..6225    +  misc_RNA       tracrRNA: trans-activating CRISPR RNA for the Streptococcus pyogenes CRISPR/Cas9 system
   6416..6535    +  CDS            tnpA (fragment): TN5P_ECOLX - Also known as tnp. Experimental evidence at protein level: Swiss-Prot protein existence level 1. Mediates transposition of transposon Tn5 by a 'cut and paste' mechanism. First, the monomeric transposase binds the 19 bp inverted DNA repeats flanking the transposon. Then, dimerization of the DNA- bound transposase creates a synaptic DNA complex. After nicking of the first DNA strand, excision of the transposon proceeds through a series of intermediates. The transposase then mediates the insertion of the transposon at a new site by strand transfer. The activity of the wild- type tran
   6567..7358    +  CDS            neo: KKA2_KLEPN - Also known as kan, nptII. Experimental evidence at protein level: Swiss-Prot protein existence level 1. Resistance to kanamycin, neomycin, paromomycin, ribostamycin, butirosin and gentamicin B. From Klebsiella pneumoniae.
   7380..7474    +  terminator     lambda t0 terminator: transcription terminator from phage lambda
   7567..7594    -  terminator     T7Te terminator: phage T7 early transcription terminator
   7689..8405    -  CDS            mCerulean: mCerulean is a basic (constitutively fluorescent) cyan fluorescent protein published in 2005, derived from Aequorea victoria. It is reported to be a very rapidly-maturing monomer.
   8427..8461    -  promoter       J23119(SpeI) promoter: bacterial promoter (Registry of Standard Biological Parts BBa J23119) modified to end with an SpeI site
   8479..8495    +  terminator     bacterial terminator (fragment): putative bacterial transcription terminator
