[The description below was written by a language model from this plasmid's Addgene catalogue record and pLannotate feature annotations shown in this document.]
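Description:
pKDcas9 51 cerulean is a bacterial CRISPR interference plasmid built on the pdCas9 backbone by Golden Gate assembly, designed for anhydrotetracycline (aTc)-inducible knockdown of the regulators CsgD and CRP. The 8.6 kb sequence carries a p15A origin of replication (plus a short fragment annotated as RSF ori) and a Tn5-derived neo/nptII gene conferring kanamycin resistance, followed by a lambda t0 terminator. The catalogue lists the plasmid as high copy, whereas the p15A origin is generally described as medium copy and compatible with ColE1-type plasmids.

The central payload is catalytically dead Streptococcus pyogenes Cas9 (D10A, H840A), which binds DNA under RNA guidance without cutting and so blocks transcription at its target. dCas9 is transcribed from the divergent tetR/tetA promoter region, with TetR encoded on the opposite strand. TetR represses dCas9 until aTc relieves it. The recorded modification, an additional tetO, matches the extra operator fragment annotated between the promoter and dCas9, and it would be expected to tighten repression in the uninduced state. T7Te and rrnB T1 terminators follow the dCas9 gene. Guidance comes from a native-style CRISPR array, with a crRNA leader and three direct repeats bracketing two spacer positions, which fits the two stated targets. A separate tracrRNA is also encoded, and the spacer sequences themselves are not given in the record.

A constitutive J23119 promoter drives mCerulean, a cyan fluorescent protein that labels cells carrying the plasmid. The associated work concerns how global regulators enable bacterial adaptation to a phenotypic trade-off, which suggests use in titratable perturbation of these regulators in E. coli.
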