Addgene plasmid #230966: pKDcas9 51 cerulean
Purpose: aTc inducible knockdown of CsgD and CRP
Depositing lab: Andrew Griffiths. Depositing organization: Ecole Superieure de Physique et de Chimie Industrielles de Paris (ESPCI). Publication: Global regulators enable bacterial adaptation to a phenotypic trade-off. Deyell M, Opuu V, Griffiths AD, Tans SJ, Nghe P. iScience. 2024 Dec 9;28(1):111521. doi: 10.1016/j.isci.2024.111521. eCollection 2025 Jan 17. PubMed 39811663.
Backbone
  Vector backbone: pdCas9
  Vector type: CRISPR
Growth in bacteria
  Bacterial resistance: Kanamycin, 50 μg/mL
  Growth temperature: 37°C
  Growth strain: DH5alpha
  Copy number: High Copy
Gene/Insert
  Gene/Insert name: dCas9
  gRNA/shRNA sequence: see annotated Genbank file
  Species: Other
  Mutation: additional tetO
  Cloning method: Golden Gate
Terms and licenses: Academic/Nonprofit Terms; Industry Terms: Not Available to Industry
How to cite: pKDcas9 51 cerulean was a gift from Andrew Griffiths (Addgene plasmid # 230966 ; http://n2t.net/addgene:230966 ; RRID:Addgene_230966)
